LOCUS       Exported 698 bp ds-DNA linear SYN 23-MAY-2021
DEFINITION  synthetic linear DNA
ACCESSION   .
VERSION     .
KEYWORDS    878 pSG5L HA PTEN 1-353
SOURCE      synthetic DNA construct
  ORGANISM  synthetic DNA construct
REFERENCE   1 (bases 1 to 698)
  TITLE     PTEN
REFERENCE   2 (bases 1 to 698)
  AUTHORS   .
  TITLE     Direct Submission
  JOURNAL   Exported May 23, 2021 from SnapGene Server 1.1.58
            http://www.snapgene.com
FEATURES             Location/Qualifiers
     source          1..698
                     /organism="synthetic DNA construct"
                     /mol_type="other DNA"
     CDS             2..28
                     /codon_start=1
                     /product="HA (human influenza hemagglutinin) epitope tag"
                     /label=HA
                     /translation="YPYDVPDYA"
ORIGIN
        1 ctacccctac gacgtgcccg actacgcctc cctcggatcc atgacagcca tcatcaaaga
       61 gatcgttagc agaaacaaaa ggagatatca agaggatgga ttcgacttag acttgaccta
      121 tatttatcca aacattattg ctatgggatt tcctgcagaa agacttgaag gcgtatacag
      181 gaacaatatt gatgatgtag taaggttttt ggattcaaag cataaaaacc attacaagat
      241 atacaatctt tgtgctgaaa gacattatga caccgccaaa tttaattgca gagttgcaca
      301 atatcctttt gaagaccata acccaccaca gctagaactt atcaaaccct tttgtgaaga
      361 tcttgaccaa tggctaagtg aagatgacaa tcatgttgca gcaattcact gtaaagctgg
      421 aaagggacga actggtgtaa tgatatgtgc atatttatta catcggggca aatttttaaa
      481 ggcacaagag gccctagatt tctatgggga agtaaggacc agagacaaaa agggagtaac
      541 tattcccagt cagaggcgct atgtgtatta ttatagctac ctgttaaaga atcatctgga
      601 ttatagacca gtggcactgt tgtttcacaa gatgatgttt gaaactattc caatgttcag
      661 tggcggaact tgcaatcctc agtttgtggt ctgccagc
//
