[The description below was written by a language model from this plasmid's Addgene catalogue record and the feature table of its GenBank file.]
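Description:
878 pSG5L HA PTEN 1-353 is a mammalian expression plasmid built on the pSG5L-HA backbone (about 4.1 kb without insert) that encodes a C-terminally truncated form of human PTEN, the tumour-suppressor phosphatase. The insert is roughly 1.06 kb and covers amino acids 1-353 of the protein, so the C-terminal tail region of full-length PTEN is absent. It was cloned between BamHI and EcoRI sites, both of which are retained, placing it in frame behind an HA epitope tag supplied by the backbone. The expressed product is therefore N-terminally HA-tagged PTEN 1-353, which can be detected or immunoprecipitated with anti-HA antibodies. The plasmid is propagated in E. coli as a high-copy construct under ampicillin selection. No mammalian selection marker is recorded.

The catalogue entry does not state the promoter driving expression in mammalian cells or the polyadenylation signal. A T7 primer is listed for sequencing from the 5′ side of the insert, which implies a T7 promoter site upstream of the tagged coding region. The held sequence record is only a 698 bp partial read rather than the whole plasmid. Its sole annotated feature is the HA tag coding sequence at the very start, consistent with a read running from the tag into the PTEN insert, so the backbone elements cannot be confirmed from it. The record gives no explicit purpose, but a tagged deletion construct like this is suited to transfection experiments that compare truncated and full-length PTEN, for example to examine how the C-terminal region affects the protein's behaviour.
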