Addgene plasmid #10765: 878 pSG5L HA PTEN 1-353
Depositing lab: William Sellers. Depositing organization: Dana-Farber Cancer Institute.
Backbone
  Vector backbone: pSG5L-HA
  Backbone size w/o insert (bp): 4100
  Vector type: Mammalian Expression
Growth in bacteria
  Bacterial resistance: Ampicillin, 100 μg/mL
  Growth temperature: 37°C
  Growth strain: DH5alpha
  Copy number: High Copy
Gene/Insert
  Gene/Insert name: PTEN
  Species: H. sapiens (human)
  Insert size (bp): 1059
  Mutation: Amino acids 1-353.
  Entrez Gene: PTEN (a.k.a. 10q23del, BZS, CWS1, DEC, GLM2, MHAM, MMAC1, PTEN1, PTENbeta, PTENgama, TEP1)
  Tag / fusion protein: HA (N terminal on backbone)
  Cloning method: Restriction Enzyme; 5′ cloning site BamHI (not destroyed); 3′ cloning site EcoRI (not destroyed)
  Sequencing primers: 5′ T7
Terms and licenses: Academic/Nonprofit Terms; Industry Terms: Not Available to Industry
How to cite: 878 pSG5L HA PTEN 1-353 was a gift from William Sellers (Addgene plasmid # 10765 ; http://n2t.net/addgene:10765 ; RRID:Addgene_10765)
